>Addgene plasmid #246702 | p3xFLAG-CMV-9-CLIPf-RECK | addgene full sequence | sequence record 495888 | Addgene NGS Result
GGTGAACAGATTGTGAGCTTTCAAGAAAACATTGCCAAAGAGGATCTTGAGGCAAGGGCTGGGTCTTACA
ACCCTCGATGAGACCATCAACAATCTCCATTTCCGTTTTCTTGGACATCAGGATTCTCTTGCAGGCATTT
TGGCAAGCATGGTCTTCAGCTCTGTCACAGCAATATAAACTATCCGTTGGGTTCCTCATTGGATAAGATT
GAGTATAATTGTTCACACAATGTATTAATTGTGGACTAATAGAGGCGCAATAATTTTCCACTGCTTTTAT
CTGAGATGGACCAGGAGAAGAGTCTGTTCGAAAAATGGCTTGACAGTATTCTCGGCAGTTTGTGTGATGA
CCTGCATAACTGCAACAAACCGAGCCCATTTCATTTCTGCTAATGCAACTGAAAAGAGCATTCTCATATT
CTTTTCTGCAAACTTTGGAAATATCATTCTTTGAAGATGCCTGCTTGCATGCCTGTCGACACTCCAAGGC
AATAGCCAGTTCACAGCAGCCTAAGCCAACCCAGCCATCAGACTTCTTAAACACACCTGGCAAAGATGAA
TTCATACAATTCCAAATTTCAACCATTGTCTCTGGGCAATAATCTGGGGCTCGCTGCAACAGATGTTTTA
GTCGGGATTCACTTTTTGAGGAGAAAATCTGTTCACATACATCACGGCACATTTGGTTATCCTTTGAATG
ATTACAACACAATGCACCCGCACTGCCCGGAGCCAGGCCCCCTGCCACCTCACCCAGCCCAGGCTTGCCC
AGTCTGTGGCCCTCGTGGGCCAGCAGCCACTCTTTCACGGCGAGCCCGCCCAGGTAGGGCCCCACGTCGC
TGTCGCCCTGCACCACCCGGTGGCAGGGGATCAGAATGGGCACGGGATTTCCGTCCAGGGCGGTGTTCAC
GGCGGCGGTGGCGGCGGGATTGCCCACCAGGGCGGCCAGGTGGCTCTCGCTGATGACCTCTCCGAACTTC
ACCACTTTCAGCAGTTTCCACAGCACCTGGCGGGTAAAGCTCTCCTGCTGGAACACTGGGTGGTGCAGGG
CTGGCACAGGGAACTCCTCGATGGCCTCAGGCTGGTGAAAGTAGGCGTTGAGCCAGGCGGTGGCCTGGAT
CAGTGGCTCTGGTCCGCCCAGCACGGCGGCTGGGGCAGGCACTTCCACGGCGTCGGCGGCAGATGTTCCT
TTGCCCAGGAAGATGATACGGTGCAGGCCCTGTTCGCACCCAGACAGTTCCAGCTTGCCCAGAGGGCTAT
CCAGGGTGGTGCGCTTCATTTCGCAGTCTTTGTCCATGGCGGCCGCAAGCTTGTCATCGTCATCCTTGTA
ATCGATGTCATGATCTTTATAATCACCGTCATGGTCTTTGTAGTCAGCAACTGCAGCTCCAACAAGAGCT
AGGATCAGAAGTGCAGACATGGTGAATTAATTCTGACGGTTCACTAAACGAGCTCTGCTTATATAGACCT
CCCACCGTACACGCCTACCGCCCATTTGCGTCAACGGGGCGGGGTTATTACGACATTTTGGAAAGTCCCG
TTGATTTTGGTGCCAAAACAAACTCCCATTGACGTCAATGGGGTGGAGACTTGGAAATCCCCGTGAGTCA
AACCGCTATCCACGCCCATTGGTGTACTGCCAAAACCGCATCACCATGGTAATAGCGATGACTAATACGT
AGATGTACTGCCAAGTAGGAAAGTCCCGTAAGGTCATGTACTGGGCATAATGCCAGGCGGGCCATTTACC
GTCATTGACGTCAATAGGGGGCGGACTTGGCATATGATACACTTGATGTACTGCCAAGTGGGCAGTTTAC
CGTAAATACTCCACCCATTGACGTCAATGGAAAGTCCCTATTGGCGTTACTATGGGAACATACGTCATTA
TTGACGTCAATGGGCGGGGGTCGTTGGGCGGTCAGCCAGGCGGGCCATTTACCGTAAGTTATGTAACGCG
GAACTCCATATATGGGCTATGAACTAATGACCCCGTAATTGATTACTATTAATAACTAGTCAATAATCAA
TGTCAACATGGCGGTCATATTGGACATGAGCCAATATAAATGTACATATTATGATATAGATACAACGTAT
GCAATGGCCAATAGCCAATATTGATTTATGCTATATAACCAATGACTAATATGGCTAATTGCCAATATTG
ATTCAATGTATAGATCAGCTTGGCACTGGCCGTCGTTTTACAACGTCGTGACTGGGAAAACCCTGGCGTT
ACCCAACTTAATCGCCTTGCAGCACATCCCCCTTTCGCCAGCTGGCGTAATAGCGAAGAGGCCCGCACCG
ATCGCCCTTCCCAACAGTTGCGCAGCCTGAATGGCGAATGGAAATTGTAAGCGTTAATATTTTGTTAAAA
TTCGCGTTAAATTTTTGTTAAATCAGCTCATTTTTTAACCAATAGGCCGAAATCGGCAAAATCCCTTATA
AATCAAAAGAATAGACCGAGATAGGGT
[33 nt withheld, positions 2478-2510]
GTTCTTTAATAGTGGACTCTTAAAGAACGTGGACTCCAACGTCAAAGG
[49 nt withheld, positions 2559-2607]
T
[91 nt withheld, positions 2609-2699]
G
[124 nt withheld, positions 2701-2824]
CAGGTGGCACTTTTCGGGGAAATGTGCGCGGAACCCCTATTTGTTTATTTTTCTAAATACATTCAAATAT
GTATCCGCTCATGAGACAATAACCCTGATAAATGCTTCAATAATATTGAAAAAGGAAGAGTATGAGTATT
CAACATTTCCGTGTCGCCCTTATTCCCTTTTTTGCGGCATTTTGCCTTCCTGTTTTTGCTCACCCAGAAA
CGCTGGTGAAAGTAAAAGATGCTGAAGATCAGTTGGGTGCACGAGTGGGTTACATCGAACTGGATCTCAA
CAGCGGTAAGATCCTTGAGAGTTTTCGCCCCGAAGAACGTTTTCCAATGATGAGCACTTTTAAAGTTCTG
CTATGTGGCGCGGTATTATCCCGTATTGACGCCGGGCAAGAGCAACTCGGTCGCCGCATACACTATTCTC
AGAATGACTTGGTTGAGTACTCACCAGTCACAGAAAAGCATCTTACGGATGGCATGACAGTAAGAGAATT
ATGCAGTGCTGCCATAACCATGAGTGATAACACTGCGGCCAACTTACTTCTGACAACGATCGGAGGACCG
AAGGAGCTAACCGCTTTTTTGCACAACATGGGGGATCATGTAACTCGCCTTGATCGTTGGGAACCGGAGC
TGAATGAAGCCATACCAAACGACGAGCGTGACACCACGATGCCTGTAGCAATGGCAACAACGTTGCGCAA
ACTATTAACTGGCGAACTACTTACTCTAGCTTCCCGGCAACAATTAATAGACTGGATGGAGGCGGATAAA
GTTGCAGGACCACTTCTGCGCTCGGCCCTTCCGGCTGGCTGGTTTATTGCTGATAAATCTGGAGCCGGTG
AGCGTGGGTCTCGCGGTATCATTGCAGCACTGGGGCCAGATGGTAAGCCCTCCCGTATCGTAGTTATCTA
CACGACGGGGAGTCAGGCAACTATGGATGAACGAAATAGACAGATCGCTGAGATAGGTGCCTCACTGATT
AAGCATTGGTAACTGTCAGACCAAGTTTACTCATATATACTTTAGATTGATTTAAAACTTCATTTTTAAT
TTAAAAGGATCTAGGTGAAGATCCTTTTTGATAATCTCATGACCAAAATCCCTTAACGTGAGTTTTCGTT
CCACTGAGCGTCAGACCCCGTAGAAAAGATCAAAGGATCTTCTTGAGATCCTTTTTTTCTGCGCGTAATC
TGCTGCTTGCAAACAAAAAAACCACCGCTACCAGCGGTGGTTTGTTTGCCGGATCAAGAGCTACCAACTC
TTTTTCCGAAGGTAACTGGCTTCAGCAGAGCGCAGATACCAAATACTGTTCTTCTAGTGTAGCCGTAGTT
AGGCCACCACTTCAAGAACTCTGTAGCACCGCCTACATACCTCGCTCTGCTAATCCTGTTACCAGTGGCT
GCTGCCAGTGGCGATAAGTCGTGTCTTACCGGGTTGGACTCAAGACGATAGTTACCGGATAAGGCGCAGC
GGTCGGGCTGAACGGGGGGTTCGTGCACACAGCCCAGCTTGGAGCGAACGACCTACACCGAACTGAGATA
CCTACAGCGTGAGCTATGAGAAAGCGCCACGCTTCCCGAAGGGAGAAAGGCGGACAGGTATCCGGTAAGC
GGCAGGGTCGGAACAGGAGAGCGCACGAGGGAGCTTCCAGGGGGAAACGCCTGGTATCTTTATAGTCCTG
TCGGGTTTCGCCACCTCTGACTTGAGCGTCGATTTTTGTGATGCTCGTCAGGGGGGCGGAGCCTATGGAA
AAACGCCAGCAACGCGGCCTTTTTACGGTTCCTGGCCTTTTGCTGGCCTTTTGCTCACATGTTCTTTCCT
GCGTTATCCCCTGATTCTGTGGATAACCGTATTACCGCCTTTGAGTGAGCTGATACCGCTCGCCGCAGCC
GAACGACCGAGCGCAGCGAGTCAGTGAGCGAGGAAGCGGAAGAGCGCCCAATACGCAAACCGCCTCTCCC
CGCGCGTTGGCCGATTCATTAATGCAGCTGGCACGACAGGTTTCCCGACTGGAAAGCGGGCAGTGAGCGC
AACGCAATTAATGTGAGTTAGCTCACTCATTAGGCACCCCAGGCTTTACACTTTATGCTTCCGGCTCGTA
TGTTGTGTGGAATTGTGAGCGGATAACAATTTCACACAGGAAACAGCTATGACATGATTACGAATTTAAT
ACGACTCACTATAGGGAATTGATCCAGACATGATAAGATACATTGATGAGTTTGGACAAACCACAACTAG
AATGCAGTGAAAAAAATGCTTTATTTGTGAAATTTGTGATGCTATTGCTTTATTTGTAACCATTATAAGC
TGCAATAAACAAGTTAACAACAACAATTGCATTCATTTTATGTTTCAGGTTCAGGGGGAGGTGTGGGAGG
TTTTTTAAAGCAAGTAAAACCTCTACAAATGTGGTATGGCTGATTATGATCGGCGGAGCCTATGGAAAAA
CGCCAGCAACGCGGCCTTTTTACGGTTCCAGCTTGGCGAGTGGGTGGTGAGCAGCTCGCCGTCGCGCAGC
AGGCGCCAGCGCTCCATCCACGCAGTGACCTCAGGCGGAAAACGGGAAGACACACTCATGAGATGCCTGC
AAGCAATTCGTTCTGTATCAGGCGCAGGAGCGTCCCGTCCGGGTCGACCAAAGCGGCCATCGTGCCTCCC
CACTCCTGCAGTTCGGGGGCATGGATGCGCGGATAGCCGCTGCTGGTTTCCTGGATGCCGACGGATTTGC
ACTGCCGGTAGAACTCCGCGAGGTCGTCCAGCCTCAGGCAGCAGCTGAACCAACTCGCGAGGGGATCGAG
CCCGGGGTGGGCGAAGAACTCCAGCATGAGATCCCCGCGCTGGAGGATCATCCAGCCGGCGTCCCGGAAA
ACGATTCCGAAGCCCAACCTTTCATAGAAGGCGGCGGTGGAATCGAAATCTCGTGATGGCAGGTTGGGCG
TCGCTTGGTCGGTCATTTCGAACCCCAGAGTCCCGCTCAGAAGAACTCGTCAAGAAGGCGATAGAAGGCG
ATGCGCTGCGAATCGGGAGCGGCGATACCGTAAAGCACGAGGAAGCGGTCAGCCCATTCGCCGCCAAGCT
CTTCAGCAATATCACGGGTAGCCAACGCTATGTCCTGATAGCGGTCCGCCACACCCAGCCGGCCACAGTC
GATGAATCCAGAAAAGCGGCCATTTTCCACCATGATATTCGGCAAGCAGGCATCGCCATGGGTCACGACG
AGATCCTCGCCGTCGGGCATGCGCGCCTTGAGCCTGGCGAACAGTTCGGCTGGCGCGAGCCCCTGATGCT
CTTCGTCCAGATCATCCTGATCGACAAGACCGGCTTCCATCCGAGTACGTGCTCGCTCGATGCGATGTTT
CGCTTGGTGGTCGAATGGGCAGGTAGCCGGATCAAGCGTATGCAGCCGCCGCATTGCATCAGCCATGATG
GATACTTTCTCGGCAGGAGCAAGGTGAGATGACAGGAGATCCTGCCCCGGCACTTCGCCCAATAGCAGCC
AGTCCCTTCCCGCTTCAGTGACAACGTCGAGCACAGCTGCGCAAGGAACGCCCGTCGTGGCCAGCCACGA
TAGCCGCGCTGCCTCGTCCTGCAGTTCATTCAGGGCACCGGACAGGTCGGTCTTGACAAAAAGAACCGGG
CGCCCCTGCGCTGACAGCCGGAACACGGCGGCATCAGAGCAGCCGATTGTCTGTTGTGCCCAGTCATAGC
CGAATAGCCTCTCCACCCAAGCGGCCGGAGAACCTGCGTGCAATCCATCTTGTTCAATCATGCGAAACGA
TCCTCATCCTGTCTCTTGATCAGATCCCAAGCTGATCAATTCCTCCAAAAAAGCCTCCTCACTACTTCTG
GAATAGCTCAGAGGCCGAGGCGGCCTCGGCCTGCATAAATAAAAAAAATTAGTCAGCCATGGGGCGGAGA
ATGGGCGGAACTGGGCGGAGTTAGCGGAGGCGGGATGGGCGGAGTTAGGGGCGGGACTATGGTTGCTGAC
TAATTGAGATGCATGCTTTGCATACTTCTGCCTGCTGGGGAGCCTGGGGACTTTCCACACCTGGTTGCTG
ACTAATTGAGATGCATGCTTTGCATACTTCTGCCTGCTGGGGAGCCTGGGGACTTTCCACACCCTAACTG
ACACACATTCCACAGCCAAGCTGGCCGCGTACCCAATTCAACAGGCATCTACTGAGTGGACCCAACGCAT
GAGAGGACAGTGCCAAGCAAGCAACTCAAATGTCCCACCGGTTGGGCATGGCCAGGTAGCCTATGCTGTG
TCTGGACGTCCTCCTGCTGGTATAGTTATTTTAAAATCAGAAGGACAGGGAAGGGAGCAGTGGTTCACGC
CTGTAATCCCAGCAATTTGGGAGGCCAAGGTGGGTAGATCACCTGAGATTAGGAGTTGGAGACCAGCCTG
GCCAATATGGTGAAACCCCGTCTCTACCAAAAAAACAAAAATTAGCTGAGCCTGGTCATGCATGCCTGGA
ATCCCAACAACTCGGGAGGCTGAGGCAGGAGAATCGCTTGAACCCAGGAGGCGGAGATTGCAGTGAGCCA
AGATTGTGCCACTGCACTCCAGCTTGGTTCCCAATAGACCCCGCAGGCCCTACAGGTTGTCTTCCCAACT
TGCCCCTTGCTCCATACCACCCCCCTCCACCCCATAATATTATAGAAGGACACCTAGTCAGACAAAATGA
TGCAACTTAATTTTATTAGGACAAGGCTGGTGGGCACTGGAGTGGCAACTTCCAGGGCCAGGAGAGGCAC
TGGGGAGGGGTCACAGGGATGCCACCCGGGATCCTCTAGAGTCGACTGGTACCGATATCAGATCTGGCAG
GAGAGTGAGGTGGAGGAGCATTCTGCACTTTCCGTGGGCAGTCAGTTATATGTCCAGAGCAAGTGCAAGG
CAAGGCCCAAGCTGAGGGGAAGGAGGAGGGAGTGGCAAGAAGGCCTGGCCCTGACACCGGCCGATGGCAC
ACTGCTGGAGACCTGTACCTGGGAAATGATGAGGGCAGAGAGAGGGACATGGGACGCCAAAGTCGGGCTG
TCAGAGTTGATAAGGGACTCAATCTTCTCTGCTTCTTTATTGCAGGCTTCAATCTGCAGAGCTTTTGGAT
AGTGATCGACGGGAATGATCAGGATCACAATTTCTGATTCAATGCTGAAGTATCCAAACACATCACACTG
TGGGACAGACACGTGCATGCGGATTTTCTGAAGTATTTCCAGAACTGTTATTGGCTTTTTATTTGTTACC
TTAGCAATAGTATCCAGTTTTTCTTTGTCAAATAAAACTCTTAACATCCCAGCACATAATGGGCAACAAG
CACCCGGTGGGATGATGGGTTTGCATCCAGCTGCCAAGAGCGAAGGACACTTGACAGAAGCACACTCGGC
GACGGAGCTGTGCTCTGAGAGGACTCCGACGGCCTGGCAGTCCCCATAGTAATCGACTGCCACGCGATCC
GAGTAGGCAGCACACACACTGCTGTAGGTCTCACCATTGTGCCCACATACGGGCTCGGTTGCTCTGCAAA
AGGGCTGGCAGGGACCTTTGTAAGAGAGGCTTTTTCCTCTTTGGTATAAAGTGCAGAGATTGTTGTGCTC
CATGTGGTCTGTGTCACAAACAGGATCTTGGACCTGGTCACACGCGAGCTGTCTTGGTACACACTCATAC
TGGCTACATCCAAATTTATCAAAAGTCGTCAGGCAGACCTGTGGTTTGGGTATGCACCTTTGGTTTTTTT
GGCAGGGATTAGGATTACATGGATCCTTTGACATGCATGATCCAAACTCAAACTGATGGTCTTGGAGGCC
CACACAGCGAGCAATGCAGGCACTGGGGTAAGTGCGCCCATTCTGCCCACATACAGGGACAAACTGATCT
GCACAGTTACAGGGCAGACCTGTGAAGGTACGACGGTCATCTTCTGAACTGTGCTCACTGAGGCAAAGGC
GGGTAGAGCACACCAAATTGCCAGCAAAACAAGAACAGACATTGCAGTCAATACTAAAGGATGTTCCATG
ACTTTTTCTTTTTCCTCCAACAATACAAGACTTCTGGAGGTCTATACAGTGCATTTCCATACAGTTTTCT
AAGAGTCCACTTTGTCCACATGAACAGATTTTATAACAACCAACTTCCCCTGCAGATGATGGCACCTGGA
TTAGTGTCCCTTGACGGACAATGAAATCAGAAGCTTCTCCCAGTTTGCAACCTTGAACACAAAAGTATGG
AAGACAGGGATCTCCAGATGGACATCCTTTTCGGTTTACTTCACAGAGCTCATTGGCAGGGCAAGGATTT
GGGTTACAGGGATGAGTCACTTCTTCTACAATGTTACCTAAAGTACTTGGCCTGAGGTATGTATCCAAAG
GTATACAATTCTTCAGATCATCTGTAGGTGACAGAAGCTCACAAATACTTTCAGCTGTGTGGTCTTCAGG
GAATTTGTTCTGGTCTCCACATTTTTTAAGAATCTCCACACAATCTGATTTGCAAATAATACTTCCCCGA
GATTTACTATGACAAGGTTTAATCTGCAGTGAACAAGCTATTGCTTTCCACATCTCTGGCTGGCACTTTT
TAATATCAAGAACAGGTATATTGATAAATGGCATCTTTATGCTTCCTTTCTCCCACAACTTCATGTCATT
CATGGCTCCTTGATCTGACTGTGCATTACAACTCCTGAAAAGTTCTGTTGGCCTGTTGTTAAAATTAGTA
CAGTAAGTAAGGTTTCTACAGCCCAACTGGCAAGGTTCCCGGACATCCGCTAAACAGGTCAACATGGACA
CTTCCACTGGATTATATTCACAAAAGCGATCAAACTCTTGCCAACTCTGTGTATTGCCCCAGCTCATGCT
GTAAAGTTTAGTGCAGAGTTCCCTACATGTTGAAGTGTTTGCTTTAGAACAACAATGCAATTTAGCCCCA
TCGAGGCCTGTAGAGGGAGGAGGGTGTACAGTGACTCCAG
Features (pLannotate 1.2.2; 25 found; start..end, strand, type, name):
    752..1297    -  CDS            CLIP-tag™: human O6-alkylguanine-DNA-alkyltransferase variant that forms covalent bonds with benzylcytosine derivatives fast-reacting variant, optimized for mammalian expression
   1310..1375    -  CDS            3xFLAG: three tandem FLAG® epitope tags, followed by an enterokinase cleavage site
   1376..1420    -  CDS            preprotrypsin leader: leader sequence from mouse preprotrypsin
   1454..1653    -  promoter       CMV promoter: human cytomegalovirus (CMV) immediate early promoter
   1655..2034    -  enhancer       CMV enhancer: human cytomegalovirus immediate early enhancer
   2194..2348    +  CDS            lacZα (fragment): LacZα fragment of β-galactosidase; lacZ fragment
   2352..2824    -  rep_origin     f1 ori (sequence partly withheld): f1 bacteriophage origin of replication; arrow indicates direction of (+) strand synthesis
   2851..2955    +  promoter       AmpR promoter: bla
   2956..3816    +  CDS            AmpR: β-lactamase; bla; confers resistance to ampicillin, carbenicillin, and related antibiotics
   3987..4575    +  rep_origin     ori: high-copy-number ColE1/pMB1/pBR322/pUC origin of replication
   4758..4850    +  CDS            lacI (fragment): lac repressor; lacI; The lac repressor binds to the lac operator to inhibit transcription in E. coli. This inhibition can be relieved by adding lactose or isopropyl-β-D-thiogalactopyranoside (IPTG).
   4863..4884    +  protein_bind   CAP binding site: CAP binding activates transcription in the presence of cAMP. E. coli catabolite activator protein
   4899..4929    +  promoter       lac promoter: promoter for the E. coli lac operon
   4937..4953    +  protein_bind   lac operator: The lac repressor binds to the lac operator to inhibit transcription in E. coli. This inhibition can be relieved by adding lactose or isopropyl-β-D-thiogalactopyranoside (IPTG). lac repressor encoded by lacI
   4991..5009    +  promoter       T7 promoter: promoter for bacteriophage T7 RNA polymerase
   5015..5149    -  polyA_signal   SV40 poly(A) signal: SV40 polyadenylation signal
   5172..5255    -  CDS            large T antigen (fragment): large T antigen from SV40 (simian virus 40)
   5256..5279    +  rep_origin     CloDF13 ori (fragment): Plasmids containing the CloDF13 (CDF) origin of replication can be propagated in E. coli cells that contain additional plasmids with compatible origins.
   5302..5361    -  CDS            str (fragment): STR_KLEPN - Protein inferred from homology: Swiss-Prot protein existence level 3. The aminoglycoside phosphotransferases achieve inactivation of their antibiotic substrates by phosphorylation. From Klebsiella pneumoniae.
   5403..5780    -  CDS            ble: BLE_KLEPN - Experimental evidence at protein level: Swiss-Prot protein existence level 1. Binding protein with a strong affinity to the bleomycin family of antibiotics. Binds to CL990; an antimitotic-antibiotic compound. From Klebsiella pneumoniae.
   5804..6595    -  CDS            neo: KKA2_KLEPN - Also known as kan, nptII. Experimental evidence at protein level: Swiss-Prot protein existence level 1. Resistance to kanamycin, neomycin, paromomycin, ribostamycin, butirosin and gentamicin B. From Klebsiella pneumoniae.
   6646..6960    -  promoter       SV40 promoter: SV40 enhancer and early promoter
   6989..7611    -  polyA_signal   hGH poly(A) signal: human growth hormone polyadenylation signal
   7612..7630    +  misc_feature   MCS (fragment): pUC18/19 multiple cloning site
   7699..772     -  CDS            RECK (across the origin): RECK_HUMAN - Also known as ST15 From Homo sapiens (Human).
