[The description below was written by a language model from this plasmid's Addgene catalogue record and pLannotate feature annotations shown in this document.]
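Description:
p3xFLAG-CMV-9-CLIPf-RECK is a mammalian expression plasmid of about 9.8 kb, built on the p3xFLAG-CMV-9 backbone, that produces human RECK (also known as ST15) carrying an N-terminal 3xFLAG-CLIPf tag. In bacteria it is maintained at high copy through a ColE1/pUC-type origin and selected with ampicillin via the β-lactamase gene. An f1 phage origin is also present, along with remnants of lac regulatory elements and a T7 promoter that are backbone carry-over. For selection in mammalian cells, an SV40 enhancer/early promoter drives a Tn5-derived neo gene (annotated together with the adjacent ble reading frame and a str fragment), terminated by an SV40 polyadenylation signal, allowing G418 selection of stable transfectants.

The expression cassette is driven by the human cytomegalovirus immediate-early enhancer and promoter. The open reading frame begins with the preprotrypsin leader, a secretion signal that directs the fusion into the secretory pathway. It is followed by three tandem FLAG epitopes with an enterokinase cleavage site, then the CLIP-tag (the fast-reacting, mammalian-optimised O6-alkylguanine-DNA-alkyltransferase variant that reacts covalently with benzylcytosine substrates), and finally the RECK coding sequence, which spans the numbering origin of the circular record. A human growth hormone polyadenylation signal terminates the transcript. The insert was assembled by Gibson cloning from a human cDNA clone.

The tag combination supports antibody-based detection or purification of RECK through FLAG and covalent labelling with CLIP substrates. The associated work concerns the RECK–WNT7 receptor–ligand interaction and isoform-specific control of Wnt bioavailability, but the record does not specify the particular assays in which this construct was used.
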