Addgene plasmid #246702: p3xFLAG-CMV-9-CLIPf-RECK
Purpose: Expression vector for human RECK, N-terminal 3xFLAG-CLIPf tag
Depositing lab: Calvin Kuo & Mario Vallon. Depositing organization: Stanford University. Publication: A RECK-WNT7 Receptor-Ligand Interaction Enables Isoform-Specific Regulation of Wnt Bioavailability. Vallon M, Yuki K, Nguyen TD, Chang J, Yuan J, Siepe D, Miao Y, Essler M, Noda M, Garcia KC, Kuo CJ. Cell Rep. 2018 Oct 9;25(2):339-349.e9. doi: 10.1016/j.celrep.2018.09.045. PubMed 30304675.
Backbone
  Vector backbone: p3xFLAG-CMV-9
  Vector type: Mammalian Expression
  Selectable markers: Neomycin (select with G418)
Growth in bacteria
  Bacterial resistance: Ampicillin, 100 μg/mL
  Growth temperature: 37°C
  Growth strain: DH5alpha
  Copy number: High Copy
Gene/Insert
  Gene/Insert name: RECK
  Species: H. sapiens (human)
  Entrez Gene: RECK (a.k.a. ST15)
  Promoter: CMV
  Tag / fusion protein: 3xFLAG-CLIPf (N terminal on insert)
  Cloning method: Gibson Cloning
Terms and licenses: Academic/Nonprofit Terms; Industry Terms: Not Available to Industry
Depositor comments: Gene sourced from Incyte cDNA clone LIFESEQ4097514
How to cite: p3xFLAG-CMV-9-CLIPf-RECK was a gift from Calvin Kuo & Mario Vallon (Addgene plasmid # 246702 ; http://n2t.net/addgene:246702 ; RRID:Addgene_246702)
